>Addgene plasmid #43594 | III-CTCT | depositor partial sequence | sequence record 58859 | III-CTCT sequence 426 bps
CGTCTCGGCTCACCCCAGAGCAGGTCGTGGCGATCGCAAGCCACGACGGAGGAAAGCAAGCCTTGGAAAC
AGTACAGAGGCTGTTGCCTGTGCTGTGCCAAGCGCACGGACTCACCCCAGAGCAGGTCGTGGCCATTGCC
TCGAATGGAGGGGGCAAACAGGCGTTGGAAACCGTACAACGATTGCTGCCGGTGCTGTGCCAAGCGCACG
GCCTCACCCCAGAGCAGGTCGTGGCGATCGCAAGCCACGACGGAGGAAAGCAAGCCTTGGAAACAGTACA
GAGGCTGTTGCCTGTGCTGTGCCAAGCGCACGGATTAACCCCAGAGCAGGTCGTGGCCATTGCCTCGAAT
GGAGGGGGCAAACAGGCGTTGGAAACCGTACAACGATTGCTGCCGGTGCTGTGCCAAGCGCACGGACTCA
GAGACG
