>Addgene plasmid #43594 | III-CTCT | addgene partial sequence | sequence record 61564 | M13-F20 5'-TGTAAAACGACGGCCAGT-3'
CGAATTGGGCCCTCTAGATGCATGCTCGAGCGGCCGCCAGTGTGATGGATATCTGCAGAATTCGCCCTTA
GCGCGTCTCGGCTCACCCCAGAGCAGGTCGTGGCGATCGCAAGCCACGACGGAGGAAAGCAAGCCTTGGA
AACAGTACAGAGGCTGTTGCCTGTGCTGTGCCAAGCGCACGGACTCACCCCAGAGCAGGTCGTGGCCATT
GCCTCGAATGGAGGGGGCAAACAGGCGTTGGAAACCGTACAACGATTGCTGCCGGTGCTGTGCCAAGCGC
ACGGCCTCACCCCAGAGCAGGTCGTGGCGATCGCAAGCCACGACGGAGGAAAGCAAGCCTTGGAAACAGT
ACAGAGGCTGTTGCCTGTGCTGTGCCAAGCGCACGGATTAACCCCAGAGCAGGTCGTGGCCATTGCCTCG
AATGGAGGGGGCAAACAGGCGTTGGAAACCGTACAACGATTGCTGCCGGTGCTGTGCCAAGCGCACGGAC
TCAGAGACGTGGGCACAGGAAAGAAGGGCGAATTCCAGCACACTGGCGGCCGTTACTAGTGGATCCGAGC
TCGGTACCAAGCTTGATGCATAGCTTGAGTATTCTATAGTGTCACCTAAATAGCTTGGCGTAATCATGGT
CATAGCTGTTTCCTGTGTGAAATTGTTATCCGCTCACAATTCCACACAACATACGAGCCGGAAGCATAAA
GTGTAAAGCCTGGGGTGCCTAATGAGTGAGCTAACTCACATTAATTGCGTTGCGCTCACTGCCCGCTTTC
CAGTCGGGAAACCTGTCGTGCCAGCTGCATTAATGAATCGGCCAACGCGCGGGGAGAGGCGGTTTGCGTA
TTGGGCGCTCTTCCGCTTCCTCGCTCACTGAC
