[The description below was written by a language model from this plasmid's Addgene catalogue record.]
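Description:
III-CTCT is a bacterial cloning plasmid built on the commercial pCRII-TOPO backbone (about 4 kb without insert), into which a 426 bp synthetic fragment was introduced by TOPO cloning. It is a high-copy plasmid propagated in E. coli and carries both ampicillin and kanamycin resistance markers, as is standard for this backbone, so either or both antibiotics can be used for selection. The insert sits between the T7 and M13-reverse priming sites of the vector, which are the listed sequencing primer positions. No feature table accompanies the record, so the exact layout of backbone elements and the internal structure of the insert cannot be detailed here.

The insert is named only "III-CTCT" and described as synthetic. The plasmid comes from a published TALEN genome-editing system developed for generating human stem cell-based disease models. In that context, the name plausibly denotes a pre-assembled block of four TAL effector repeats recognising the bases C, T, C and T, destined for the third position in a modular TALEN array assembly, and the insert size is consistent with roughly four repeat units. However, the record itself does not state this, nor does it describe flanking restriction sites or the assembly scheme. The plasmid has no expression function of its own recorded. It appears to serve as a library component: a storage and amplification vector from which the synthetic fragment is taken for building custom TALEN DNA-binding domains in a downstream expression vector.
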