Addgene plasmid #43594: III-CTCT
Depositing lab: Chad Cowan & Kiran Musunuru. Depositing organization: Harvard University. Publication: A TALEN Genome-Editing System for Generating Human Stem Cell-Based Disease Models. Ding Q, Lee YK, Schaefer EA, Peters DT, Veres A, Kim K, Kuperwasser N, Motola DL, Meissner TB, Hendriks WT, Trevisan M, Gupta RM, Moisan A, Banks E, Friesen M, Schinzel RT, Xia F, Tang A, Xia Y, Figueroa E, Wann A, Ahfeldt T, Daheron L, Zhang F, Rubin LL, Peng LF, Chung RT, Musunuru K, Cowan CA. Cell Stem Cell. 2012 Dec 12. pii: S1934-5909(12)00645-5. doi: 10.1016/j.stem.2012.11.011. PubMed 23246482.
Backbone
  Vector backbone: pCRII-TOPO
  Backbone manufacturer: Invitrogen
  Backbone size w/o insert (bp): 3973
  Vector type: Bacterial Cloning
Growth in bacteria
  Bacterial resistance: Ampicillin and Kanamycin, 100 & 50 μg/mL
  Growth temperature: 37°C
  Growth strain: Top10
  Copy number: High Copy
Gene/Insert
  Gene/Insert name: III-CTCT
  Species: Synthetic
  Insert size (bp): 426
  Cloning method: TOPO Cloning
  Sequencing primers: 5′ T7; 3′ M13-rev
Terms and licenses: Academic/Nonprofit Terms; Industry Terms: Not Available to Industry
How to cite: III-CTCT was a gift from Chad Cowan & Kiran Musunuru (Addgene plasmid # 43594 ; http://n2t.net/addgene:43594 ; RRID:Addgene_43594)
